Addgene plasmid #26124: CMV::ratSyGCaMP2
Purpose: Expression of SyGCaMP2 (rat synaptophysin fused to GCaMP2) with CMV promoter
Depositing lab: Leon Lagnado. Depositing organization: MRC Laboratory of Molecular Biology. Publication: A genetically encoded reporter of synaptic activity in vivo. Dreosti E, Odermatt B, Dorostkar MM, Lagnado L. Nat Methods. 2009 Dec . 6(12):883-9. 10.1038/nmeth.1399 PubMed 19898484.
Backbone
  Vector backbone: pEGFP-N1 (Clontech)
  Backbone size w/o insert (bp): 3957
  Vector type: Mammalian Expression
Growth in bacteria
  Bacterial resistance: Kanamycin, 50 μg/mL
  Growth temperature: 37°C
  Growth strain: DH5alpha
  Copy number: High Copy
Gene/Insert
  Gene/Insert name: Synaptophysin GCaMP2 (alt name: SyGCaMP2)
  Species: R. norvegicus (rat)
  Insert size (bp): 2292
  Entrez Gene: Syp (a.k.a. Syp1)
  Cloning method: Restriction Enzyme; 5′ cloning site AfeI (not destroyed); 3′ cloning site Ssp1 (destroyed during cloning)
  Sequencing primers: 5′ CMV-F
Resource information
  A portion of this plasmid was derived from a plasmid made by: Reference the following (for GCaMP2) when using this plasmid, along with the original article: Tallini YN, Ohkura M, Choi B-R, Ji J, Imoto K, Doran R, Lee J, Plan P, Wilson J, Xin H-B, Sanbe A, Gulick J, Mathai J, Robbins J, Salama G, Nakai J, Kotlikoff MI (2006) Imaging cellular signals in the heart in vivo: Cardiac expression of the high signal Ca2+ indicator G-CaMP2. Proc. Natl. Acad. Sci. USA 103, 4753-4758
Terms and licenses: Academic/Nonprofit Terms; Industry Terms: Not Available to Industry
Depositor comments: ORF frame 3 (624-2915): Rat SyGCaMP2. Our sequence with CMV-F shows a mutation S199T in Synaptophysin ORF. This change does not have any effect in localizing the construct to the synaptic vesicle and may be a result of a SNP.
How to cite: CMV::ratSyGCaMP2 was a gift from Leon Lagnado (Addgene plasmid # 26124 ; http://n2t.net/addgene:26124 ; RRID:Addgene_26124)
