[The description below was written by a language model from this plasmid's Addgene catalogue record and pLannotate feature annotations shown in this document.]
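Description:
CMV::ratSyGCaMP2 is a mammalian expression plasmid of 6,249 bp built on the Clontech pEGFP-N1 backbone, in which the original EGFP region has been replaced by a fusion of rat synaptophysin and the genetically encoded calcium indicator GCaMP2. It replicates in E. coli from a high-copy ColE1/pUC-type origin and also carries an f1 phage origin. Selection relies on a single Tn5 aminoglycoside phosphotransferase (NeoR/KanR) gene placed behind tandem bacterial (bla-type) and SV40 early promoters and followed by an HSV TK polyadenylation signal. This gene gives kanamycin resistance in bacteria and could support G418 selection in mammalian cells.

The expression cassette uses the human cytomegalovirus immediate early enhancer and promoter, followed by a remnant of the multiple cloning site. One continuous open reading frame of about 2.3 kb then begins with the synaptophysin (Syp) coding sequence, continues into the calcium sensor, and is terminated by the SV40 poly(A) signal. The automated annotation labels the sensor portion as a GCaMP6f fragment, but this reflects sequence similarity within the GCaMP family, since the depositor identifies it as GCaMP2. Short hits to SV40 large T antigen, ble and bGH poly(A) appear to be backbone fragments rather than functional elements. The depositor notes an S199T substitution in synaptophysin, possibly a SNP, which does not affect targeting to synaptic vesicles.

Because synaptophysin is an integral synaptic vesicle protein, the fusion concentrates the calcium reporter at presynaptic terminals. Fluorescence changes there report the calcium transients associated with synaptic activity. The plasmid is intended for strong constitutive expression of this optical reporter in transfected mammalian cells.
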