Features (pLannotate 1.2.2; 15 found; start..end, strand, type, name):
     61..364     +  enhancer       CMV enhancer: human cytomegalovirus immediate early enhancer
    365..568     +  promoter       CMV promoter: human cytomegalovirus (CMV) immediate early promoter
    591..619     +  misc_feature   MCS (fragment): multiple cloning site
    624..1541    +  CDS            Syp: SYPH_RAT - Experimental evidence at protein level: Swiss-Prot protein existence level 1. Possibly involved in structural functions as organizing other membrane components or in targeting the vesicles to the plasma membrane. Involved in the regulation of short-term and long-term synaptic plasticity (By similarity). From Rattus norvegicus (Rat).
   1565..2915    +  CDS            GCaMP6f (fragment) (sequence partly withheld): improved fluorescent protein-based calcium sensor (Chen et al., 2013)
   2931..3014    +  CDS            large T antigen (fragment): large T antigen from SV40 (simian virus 40)
   3037..3158    +  polyA_signal   SV40 poly(A) signal: SV40 polyadenylation signal
   3192..3620    -  rep_origin     f1 ori (sequence partly withheld): f1 bacteriophage origin of replication; arrow indicates direction of (+) strand synthesis
   3647..3751    +  promoter       AmpR promoter: bla
   3753..4110    +  promoter       SV40 promoter: SV40 enhancer and early promoter
   4145..4939    +  CDS            NeoR/KanR: aminoglycoside phosphotransferase from Tn5; aph(3')-II (or nptII); confers resistance to neomycin, kanamycin, and G418 (Geneticin®)
   4960..5112    +  CDS            ble (fragment): BLE_KLEPN - Experimental evidence at protein level: Swiss-Prot protein existence level 1. Binding protein with a strong affinity to the bleomycin family of antibiotics. Binds to CL990; an antimitotic-antibiotic compound. From Klebsiella pneumoniae.
   5171..5218    +  polyA_signal   HSV TK poly(A) signal: herpes simplex virus thymidine kinase polyadenylation signal (Cole and Stacy, 1985)
   5309..5325    -  polyA_signal   bGH poly(A) signal (fragment): bovine growth hormone polyadenylation signal
   5547..6135    +  rep_origin     ori: high-copy-number ColE1/pMB1/pBR322/pUC origin of replication
>Addgene plasmid #26124 | CMV::ratSyGCaMP2 | depositor full sequence | sequence record 12265 | Author sequence
TAGTTATTAATAGTAATCAATTACGGGGTCATTAGTTCATAGCCCATATATGGAGTTCCGCGTTACATAA
CTTACGGTAAATGGCCCGCCTGGCTGACCGCCCAACGACCCCCGCCCATTGACGTCAATAATGACGTATG
TTCCCATAGTAACGCCAATAGGGACTTTCCATTGACGTCAATGGGTGGAGTATTTACGGTAAACTGCCCA
CTTGGCAGTACATCAAGTGTATCATATGCCAAGTACGCCCCCTATTGACGTCAATGACGGTAAATGGCCC
GCCTGGCATTATGCCCAGTACATGACCTTATGGGACTTTCCTACTTGGCAGTACATCTACGTATTAGTCA
TCGCTATTACCATGGTGATGCGGTTTTGGCAGTACATCAATGGGCGTGGATAGCGGTTTGACTCACGGGG
ATTTCCAAGTCTCCACCCCATTGACGTCAATGGGAGTTTGTTTTGGCACCAAAATCAACGGGACTTTCCA
AAATGTCGTAACAACTCCGCCCCATTGACGCAAATGGGCGGTAGGCGTGTACGGTGGGAGGTCTATATAA
GCAGAGCTGGTTTAGTGAACCGTCAGATCCGCTAGCGCTACCGGACTCAGATCTCGAGCCACCATGGACG
TGGTGAATCAGCTGGTGGCTGGGGGTCAGTTCCGGGTGGTCAAGGAGCCCCTTGGCTTCGTGAAGGTGCT
GCAGTGGGTCTTTGCCATCTTCGCCTTTGCTACGTGTGGCAGCTACACCGGGGAGCTTCGGCTGAGCGTG
GAGTGTGCCAACAAGACGGAGAGTGCCCTCAACATCGAAGTTGAATTCGAGTACCCCTTCAGGCTGCACC
AAGTGTACTTTGATGCACCCTCCTGCGTCAAAGGGGGCACTACCAAGATCTTCCTGGTTGGGGACTACTC
CTCGTCGGCTGAATTCTTTGTCACCGTGGCTGTGTTTGCCTTCCTCTACTCCATGGGGGCCCTGGCCACC
TACATCTTCCTGCAGAACAAGTACCGAGAGAACAACAAAGGGCCTATGATGGACTTTCTGGCTACAGCCG
TGTTCGCTTTCATGTGGCTAGTTAGTTCATCAGCCTGGGCCAAAGGCCTGTCCGATGTGAAGATGGCCAC
GGACCCAGAGAACATTATCAAGGAGATGCCCATGTGCCGCCAGACAGGGAACACATGCAAGGAACTGAGG
GACCCTGTGACTTCAGGACTCAACACCACAGTGGTGTTTGGCTTCCTGAACCTGGTGCTCTGGGTTGGCA
ACTTATGGTTCGTGTTCAAGGAGACAGGCTGGGCAGCCCCATTCATGCGCGCACCTCCAGGCGCCCCGGA
AAAGCAACCAGCACCTGGCGATGCCTACGGCGATGCGGGCTACGGGCAGGGCCCCGGAGGCTATGGGCCC
CAGGACTCCTACGGGCCTCAGGGTGGTTATCAACCCGATTACGGGCAGCCAGCCAGCGGTGGCGGTGGCT
ACGGGCCTCAGGGCGACTATGGGCAGCAAGGCTATGGCCAACAGGGTGCGCCCACCTCCTTCTCCAATCA
GGATCCACCGGTCGCCACCATGCGGGGTTCTCATCATCATCATCATCATGGTATGGCTAGCATGACTGGT
GGACAGCAAATGGGTCGGGATCTGTACGACGATGACGATAAGGATCTCGCCACCATGGTCGACTCATCAC
GTCGTAAGTGGAATAAGACAGGTCACGCAGTCAGAGCTATAGGTCGGCTGAGCTCACTCGAGAACGTCTA
TATCATGGCCGACAAGCAGAAGAACGGCATCAAGGCGAACTTCAAGATCCGCCACAACATCGAGGACGGC
GGCGTGCAGCTCGCCTACCACTACCAGCAGAACACCCCCATCGGCGACGGCCCCGTGCTGCTGCCCGACA
ACCACTACCTGAGCACCCAGTCCAAACTTTCGAAAGACCCCAACGAGAAGCGCGATCACATGGTCCTGCT
GGAGTTCGTGACCGCCGCCGGGATCACTCTCGGCATGGACGAGCTGTACAAGGGCGGTACCGGAGGGAGC
ATGGTGAGCAAGGGCGAGGAGCTGTTCACCGGGGTGGTGCCCATCCTGGTCGAGCTGGACGGCGACGTAA
ACGGCCACAAGTTCAGCGTGTCCGGCGAGGGTGAGGGCGATGCCACCTACGGCAAGCTGACCCTGAAGTT
CATCTGCACCACCGGCAAGCTGCCCGTGCCCTGGCCCACCCTCGTGACCACCCTGACCTACGGCGTGCAG
TGCTTCAGCCGCTACCCCGACCACATGAAGCAGCACGACTTCTTCAAGTCCGCCATGCCCGAAGGCTACA
TCCAGGAGCGCACCATCTTCTTCAAGGACGACGGCAACTACAAGACCCGCGCCGAGGTGAAGTTCGAGGG
CGACACCCTGGTGAACCGCATCGAGCTGAAGGGCATCGACTTCAAGGAGGACGGCAACATCCTGGGGCAC
AAGCTGGAGTACAACACGCGT
[438 nt withheld, positions 2472-2909]
AAGTGAGCGGCCGCGACTCTAGATCATAATCAGCCATACCACATTTGTAGAGGTTTTACTTGCTTTAAAA
AACCTCCCACACCTCCCCCTGAACCTGAAACATAAAATGAATGCAATTGTTGTTGTTAACTTGTTTATTG
CAGCTTATAATGGTTACAAATAAAGCAATAGCATCACAAATTTCACAAATAAAGCATTTTTTTCACTGCA
TTCTAGTTGTGGTTTGTCCAAACTCATCAATGTATCTTAAGGCGTAAATTGTAAGCGTTAATATTTTGTT
AAAATTCGCGTTAAATTTTTGTTAAATCAGCTCATTTTTTAACCAATAGGCCGAAATCGGCAAAATCCCT
TATAAATCAAAAGAATAGACCGAGATAGGGT
[37 nt withheld, positions 3291-3327]
AAAGAACGTGGACTCCAACGTCAAAGG
[49 nt withheld, positions 3355-3403]
T
[91 nt withheld, positions 3405-3495]
G
[124 nt withheld, positions 3497-3620]
CAGGTGGCACTTTTCGGGGAAATGTGCGCGGAACCCCTATTTGTTTATTTTTCTAAATACATTCAAATAT
GTATCCGCTCATGAGACAATAACCCTGATAAATGCTTCAATAATATTGAAAAAGGAAGAGTCCTGAGGCG
GAAAGAACCAGCTGTGGAATGTGTGTCAGTTAGGGTGTGGAAAGTCCCCAGGCTCCCCAGCAGGCAGAAG
TATGCAAAGCATGCATCTCAATTAGTCAGCAACCAGGTGTGGAAAGTCCCCAGGCTCCCCAGCAGGCAGA
AGTATGCAAAGCATGCATCTCAATTAGTCAGCAACCATAGTCCCGCCCCTAACTCCGCCCATCCCGCCCC
TAACTCCGCCCAGTTCCGCCCATTCTCCGCCCCATGGCTGACTAATTTTTTTTATTTATGCAGAGGCCGA
GGCCGCCTCGGCCTCTGAGCTATTCCAGAAGTAGTGAGGAGGCTTTTTTGGAGGCCTAGGCTTTTGCAAA
GATCGATCAAGAGACAGGATGAGGATCGTTTCGCATGATTGAACAAGATGGATTGCACGCAGGTTCTCCG
GCCGCTTGGGTGGAGAGGCTATTCGGCTATGACTGGGCACAACAGACAATCGGCTGCTCTGATGCCGCCG
TGTTCCGGCTGTCAGCGCAGGGGCGCCCGGTTCTTTTTGTCAAGACCGACCTGTCCGGTGCCCTGAATGA
ACTGCAAGACGAGGCAGCGCGGCTATCGTGGCTGGCCACGACGGGCGTTCCTTGCGCAGCTGTGCTCGAC
GTTGTCACTGAAGCGGGAAGGGACTGGCTGCTATTGGGCGAAGTGCCGGGGCAGGATCTCCTGTCATCTC
ACCTTGCTCCTGCCGAGAAAGTATCCATCATGGCTGATGCAATGCGGCGGCTGCATACGCTTGATCCGGC
TACCTGCCCATTCGACCACCAAGCGAAACATCGCATCGAGCGAGCACGTACTCGGATGGAAGCCGGTCTT
GTCGATCAGGATGATCTGGACGAAGAGCATCAGGGGCTCGCGCCAGCCGAACTGTTCGCCAGGCTCAAGG
CGAGCATGCCCGACGGCGAGGATCTCGTCGTGACCCATGGCGATGCCTGCTTGCCGAATATCATGGTGGA
AAATGGCCGCTTTTCTGGATTCATCGACTGTGGCCGGCTGGGTGTGGCGGACCGCTATCAGGACATAGCG
TTGGCTACCCGTGATATTGCTGAAGAGCTTGGCGGCGAATGGGCTGACCGCTTCCTCGTGCTTTACGGTA
TCGCCGCTCCCGATTCGCAGCGCATCGCCTTCTATCGCCTTCTTGACGAGTTCTTCTGAGCGGGACTCTG
GGGTTCGAAATGACCGACCAAGCGACGCCCAACCTGCCATCACGAGATTTCGATTCCACCGCCGCCTTCT
ATGAAAGGTTGGGCTTCGGAATCGTTTTCCGGGACGCCGGCTGGATGATCCTCCAGCGCGGGGATCTCAT
GCTGGAGTTCTTCGCCCACCCTAGGGGGAGGCTAACTGAAACACGGAAGGAGACAATACCGGAAGGAACC
CGCGCTATGACGGCAATAAAAAGACAGAATAAAACGCACGGTGTTGGGTCGTTTGTTCATAAACGCGGGG
TTCGGTCCCAGGGCTGGCACTCTGTCGATACCCCACCGAGACCCCATTGGGGCCAATACGCCCGCGTTTC
TTCCTTTTCCCCACCCCACCCCCCAAGTTCGGGTGAAGGCCCAGGGCTCGCAGCCAACGTCGGGGCGGCA
GGCCCTGCCATAGCCTCAGGTTACTCATATATACTTTAGATTGATTTAAAACTTCATTTTTAATTTAAAA
GGATCTAGGTGAAGATCCTTTTTGATAATCTCATGACCAAAATCCCTTAACGTGAGTTTTCGTTCCACTG
AGCGTCAGACCCCGTAGAAAAGATCAAAGGATCTTCTTGAGATCCTTTTTTTCTGCGCGTAATCTGCTGC
TTGCAAACAAAAAAACCACCGCTACCAGCGGTGGTTTGTTTGCCGGATCAAGAGCTACCAACTCTTTTTC
CGAAGGTAACTGGCTTCAGCAGAGCGCAGATACCAAATACTGTCCTTCTAGTGTAGCCGTAGTTAGGCCA
CCACTTCAAGAACTCTGTAGCACCGCCTACATACCTCGCTCTGCTAATCCTGTTACCAGTGGCTGCTGCC
AGTGGCGATAAGTCGTGTCTTACCGGGTTGGACTCAAGACGATAGTTACCGGATAAGGCGCAGCGGTCGG
GCTGAACGGGGGGTTCGTGCACACAGCCCAGCTTGGAGCGAACGACCTACACCGAACTGAGATACCTACA
GCGTGAGCTATGAGAAAGCGCCACGCTTCCCGAAGGGAGAAAGGCGGACAGGTATCCGGTAAGCGGCAGG
GTCGGAACAGGAGAGCGCACGAGGGAGCTTCCAGGGGGAAACGCCTGGTATCTTTATAGTCCTGTCGGGT
TTCGCCACCTCTGACTTGAGCGTCGATTTTTGTGATGCTCGTCAGGGGGGCGGAGCCTATGGAAAAACGC
CAGCAACGCGGCCTTTTTACGGTTCCTGGCCTTTTGCTGGCCTTTTGCTCACATGTTCTTTCCTGCGTTA
TCCCCTGATTCTGTGGATAACCGTATTACCGCCATGCAT
