>Addgene plasmid #26124 | CMV::ratSyGCaMP2 | addgene partial sequence | sequence record 32035 | 26124 with CMV-F
CTGGTTTAGTGAACCGTCAGATCCGCTAGCGCTACCGGACTCAGATCTCGAGCCACCATGGACGTGGTGA
ATCAGCTGGTGGCTGGGGGTCAGTTCCGGGTGGTCAAGGAGCCCCTTGGCTTCGTGAAGGTGCTGCAGTG
GGTCTTTGCCATCTTCGCCTTTGCTACGTGTGGCAGCTACACCGGGGAGCTTCGGCTGAGCGTGGAGTGT
GCCAACAAGACGGAGAGTGCCCTCAACATCGAAGTTGAATTCGAGTACCCCTTCAGGCTGCACCAAGTGT
ACTTTGATGCACCCTCCTGCGTCAAAGGGGGCACTACCAAGATCTTCCTGGTTGGGGACTACTCCTCGTC
GGCTGAATTCTTTGTCACCGTGGCTGTGTTTGCCTTCCTCTACTCCATGGGGGCCCTGGCCACCTACATC
TTCCTGCAGAACAAGTACCGAGAGAACAACAAAGGGCCTATGATGGACTTTCTGGCTACAGCCGTGTTCG
CTTTCATGTGGCTAGTTAGTTCATCAGCCTGGGCCAAAGGCCTGTCCGATGTGAAGATGGCCACGGACCC
AGAGAACATTATCAAGGAGATGCCCATGTGCCGCCAGACAGGGAACACATGCAAGGAACTGAGGGACCCT
GTGACTTCAGGACTCAACACCACAGTGGTGTTTGGCTTCCTGAACCTGGTGCTCTGGGTTGGCAACTTAT
GGTTCGTGTTCAAGGAGACAGGCTGGGCAGCCCCATTCATGCGCGCACCTCCAGGCGCCCCGGAAAAGCA
ACCAGCACCTGGCGATGCCTACGGCGATGCGGGCTACGGGCAGGGCCCCGGA
