>Addgene plasmid #26124 | CMV::ratSyGCaMP2 | addgene partial sequence | sequence record 32036 | 26124 with EGFP-C
ACGAGCTGTACAAGGGCGGTACCGGAGGGAGCATGGTGAGCAAGGGCGAGGAGCTGTTCACCGGGGTGGT
GCCCATCCTGGTCGAGCTGGACGGCGACGTAAACGGCCACAAGTTCAGCGTGTCCGGCGAGGGTGAGGGC
GATGCCACCTACGGCAAGCTGACCCTGAAGTTCATCTGCACCACCGGCAAGCTGCCCGTGCCCTGGCCCA
CCCTCGTGACCACCCTGACCTACGGCGTGCAGTGCTTCAGCCGCTACCCCGACCACATGAAGCAGCACGA
CTTCTTCAAGTCCGCCATGCCCGAAGGCTACATCCAGGAGCGCACCATCTTCTTCAAGGACGACGGCAAC
TACAAGACCCGCGCCGAGGTGAAGTTCGAGGGCGACACCCTGGTGAACCGCATCGAGCTGAAGGGCATCG
ACTTCAAGGAGGACGGCAACATCCTGGGGCACAAGCTGGAGTACAACACGCGT
[438 nt withheld, positions 474-911]
AA
